Addgene plasmid #189851: p15A-OptoCre-knt-P**-R
Purpose: Cre-inducible activation of knt for kanamycin resistance.
Depositing lab: Mary Dunlop. Depositing organization: Boston University Main Campus. Publication: An optogenetic toolkit for light-inducible antibiotic resistance. Sheets MB, Tague N, Dunlop MJ. Nat Commun. 2023 Feb 23;14(1):1034. doi: 10.1038/s41467-023-36670-2. PubMed 36823420.
Backbone
  Vector backbone: pBbA-c
  Backbone size w/o insert (bp): 2067
  Total vector size (bp): 3332
  Vector type: Bacterial Expression, Cre/Lox, Synthetic Biology
Growth in bacteria
  Bacterial resistance: Chloramphenicol, 25 μg/mL
  Growth temperature: 37°C
  Growth strain: DH5alpha
  Growth instructions: When transformed with Opto-Cre-Vvd2, store in the dark.
  Copy number: Low Copy
Gene/Insert
  Gene/Insert name: P**-loxP-TT-loxP-R-knt
  Insert size (bp): 1265
  Promoter: P** (modified T7 phage gene 10)
  Cloning method: Gibson Cloning
  Sequencing primers: 5′ ATCTTCCCCATCGGTGATGTCG; 3′ TTTCGCCACCACTGATTTGAGC
Terms and licenses: Academic/Nonprofit Terms; Industry Terms: Not Available to Industry
Depositor comments: Please visit https://www.biorxiv.org/content/10.1101/2022.06.10.495621v1 for bioRxiv preprint.
How to cite: p15A-OptoCre-knt-P**-R was a gift from Mary Dunlop (Addgene plasmid # 189851 ; http://n2t.net/addgene:189851 ; RRID:Addgene_189851)
