[The description below was written by a language model from this plasmid's Addgene catalogue record and pLannotate feature annotations shown in this document.]
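Description:
p15A-OptoCre-knt-P**-R is a low-copy bacterial expression plasmid built on the pBbA-c backbone for use in E. coli synthetic biology. It replicates from the p15A origin, which is compatible with ColE1-type plasmids and so allows a second plasmid to be carried in the same cell. It is selected with chloramphenicol through a cat gene driven by its own promoter and followed by the lambda t0 terminator. The catalogue lists a total size of 3,332 bp, whereas the sequenced record is 3,410 nt. The annotation also picks up short fragments of an RSF origin, a Tn5 transposase, a tetracycline resistance gene and a minimal FRT site. These appear to be backbone remnants, and the record assigns them no function.

The payload is a Cre-activated "stop cassette" controlling a kanamycin resistance gene. The P** promoter is described as a modified T7 phage gene 10 promoter and is not annotated in the feature table. It sits upstream of two same-orientation loxP sites that flank a transcriptional terminator block made up of rrnB T1 and T7Te. Downstream lies the knt coding sequence, which the annotation software labels as neo/nptII, followed by a second rrnB T1/T7Te terminator pair. The "R" in the insert name probably denotes a ribosome binding site variant, although the record does not define it.

In the unrecombined state the floxed terminators block read-through, so the cells should remain kanamycin sensitive. Cre excises the terminators, leaving a single loxP site and permanently coupling the promoter to knt. The plasmid is meant to be paired with the light-inducible Opto-Cre-Vvd2 recombinase, so that light exposure switches on kanamycin resistance, as part of an optogenetic toolkit for light-inducible antibiotic resistance.
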