Features (pLannotate 1.2.2; 15 found; start..end, strand, type, name):
     72..105     +  protein_bind   loxP: Cre-mediated recombination occurs in the 8-bp core sequence (GCATACAT). Cre recombinase
    153..224     +  terminator     rrnB T1 terminator: transcription terminator T1 from the E. coli rrnB gene
    240..267     +  terminator     T7Te terminator: phage T7 early transcription terminator
    276..309     +  protein_bind   loxP: Cre-mediated recombination occurs in the 8-bp core sequence (GCATACAT). Cre recombinase
    330..1121    +  CDS            neo: KKA2_KLEPN - Also known as kan, nptII. Experimental evidence at protein level: Swiss-Prot protein existence level 1. Resistance to kanamycin, neomycin, paromomycin, ribostamycin, butirosin and gentamicin B. From Klebsiella pneumoniae.
   1145..1216    +  terminator     rrnB T1 terminator: transcription terminator T1 from the E. coli rrnB gene
   1232..1259    +  terminator     T7Te terminator: phage T7 early transcription terminator
   1278..1333    -  rep_origin     RSF ori (fragment): Plasmids containing the RSF 1030 origin of replication can be propagated in E. coli cells that contain additional plasmids with compatible origins.
   1421..1966    -  rep_origin     p15A ori: Plasmids containing the medium-copy-number p15A origin of replication can be propagated in E. coli cells that contain a second plasmid with the ColE1 origin.
   2080..2174    -  terminator     lambda t0 terminator: transcription terminator from phage lambda
   2198..2854    -  CDS            cat: CAT_ECOLX - Experimental evidence at protein level: Swiss-Prot protein existence level 1. This enzyme is an effector of chloramphenicol resistance in bacteria. From Escherichia coli. This protein is used as a marker in many commonly used cloning vectors, such as pACYC184.
   2855..2957    -  promoter       cat promoter: promoter of the E. coli cat gene encoding chloramphenicol acetyltransferase
   2984..3214    -  CDS            tnpA (fragment): TN5P_ECOLX - Also known as tnp. Experimental evidence at protein level: Swiss-Prot protein existence level 1. Mediates transposition of transposon Tn5 by a 'cut and paste' mechanism. First, the monomeric transposase binds the 19 bp inverted DNA repeats flanking the transposon. Then, dimerization of the DNA- bound transposase creates a synaptic DNA complex. After nicking of the first DNA strand, excision of the transposon proceeds through a series of intermediates. The transposase then mediates the insertion of the transposon at a new site by strand transfer. The activity of the wild- type tran
   3221..3254    -  protein_bind   FRT (minimal): supports FLP-mediated excision but not integration (Turan and Bode, 2011) FLP recombinase from the Saccharomyces cerevisiae 2μ plasmid
   3302..3379    -  CDS            TcR (fragment): tetracycline efflux protein; tet; confers resistance to tetracycline
>Addgene plasmid #189851 | p15A-OptoCre-knt-P**-R | addgene full sequence | sequence record 377951 | Addgene NGS Result
TTATCAAAAAGAGTATTGTAATAAAGTCTAACCTATAGGATTTTTACAGCCATCGAGAGGGACACGGCGA
AATAACTTCGTATAGCATACATTATACGAAGTTATCCAGGCATCAAATAAGGATCCAAACTCGAGTAAGG
ATCTCCAGGCATCAAATAAAACGAAAGGCTCAGTCGAAAGACTGGGCCTTTCGTTTTATCTGTTGTTTGT
CGGTGAACGCTCTCTACTAGAGTCACACTGGCTCACCTTCGGGTGGGCCTTTCTGCGTTTATACCATAAC
TTCGTATAGCATACATTATACGAAGTTATTTTAAGAAGGAGATATACATATGATTGAACAAGATGGATTG
CACGCAGGTTCTCCGGCCGCTTGGGTGGAGAGGCTATTCGGCTATGACTGGGCACAACAGACAATCGGCT
GCTCTGATGCCGCCGTGTTCCGGCTGTCAGCGCAGGGGCGCCCGGTTCTTTTTGTCAAGACCGACCTGTC
CGGTGCCCTGAATGAACTGCAGGACGAGGCAGCGCGGCTATCGTGGCTGGCCACGACGGGCGTTCCTTGC
GCAGCTGTGCTCGACGTTGTCACTGAAGCGGGAAGGGACTGGCTGCTATTGGGCGAAGTGCCGGGGCAGG
ATCTCCTGTCATCTCACCTTGCTCCTGCCGAGAAAGTATCCATCATGGCTGATGCAATGCGGCGGCTGCA
TACGCTTGATCCGGCTACCTGCCCATTCGACCACCAAGCGAAACATCGCATCGAGCGAGCACGTACTCGG
ATGGAAGCCGGTCTTGTCGATCAGGATGATCTGGACGAAGAGCATCAGGGGCTCGCGCCAGCCGAACTGT
TCGCCAGGCTCAAGGCGCGCATGCCCGACGGCGAGGATCTCGTCGTGACCCATGGCGATGCCTGCTTGCC
GAATATCATGGTGGAAAATGGCCGCTTTTCTGGATTCATCGACTGTGGCCGGCTGGGTGTGGCGGACCGC
TATCAGGACATAGCGTTGGCTACCCGTGATATTGCTGAAGAGCTTGGCGGCGAATGGGCTGACCGCTTCC
TCGTGCTTTACGGTATCGCCGCTCCCGATTCGCAGCGCATCGCCTTCTATCGCCTTCTTGACGAGTTCTT
CTGATAATAGGGATCTCCAGGCATCAAATAAAACGAAAGGCTCAGTCGAAAGACTGGGCCTTTCGTTTTA
TCTGTTGTTTGTCGGTGAACGCTCTCTACTAGAGTCACACTGGCTCACCTTCGGGTGGGCCTTTCTGCGT
TTATACCTAGGGATATATTCCGCTTCCTCGCTCACTGACTCGCTACGCTCGGTCGTTCGACTGCGGCGAG
CGGAAATGGCTTACGAACGGGGCGGAGATTTCCTGGAAGATGCCAGGAAGATACTTAACAGGGAAGTGAG
AGGGCCGCGGCAAAGCCGTTTTTCCATAGGCTCCGCCCCCCTGACAAGCATCACGAAATCTGACGCTCAA
ATCAGTGGTGGCGAAACCCGACAGGACTATAAAGATACCAGGCGTTTCCCCCTGGCGGCTCCCTCGTGCG
CTCTCCTGTTCCTGCCTTTCGGTTTACCGGTGTCATTCCGCTGTTATGGCCGCGTTTGTCTCATTCCACG
CCTGACACTCAGTTCCGGGTAGGCAGTTCGCTCCAAGCTGGACTGTATGCACGAACCCCCCGTTCAGTCC
GACCGCTGCGCCTTATCCGGTAACTATCGTCTTGAGTCCAACCCGGAAAGACATGCAAAAGCACCACTGG
CAGCAGCCACTGGTAATTGATTTAGAGGAGTTAGTCTTGAAGTCATGCGCCGGTTAAGGCTAAACTGAAA
GGACAAGTTTTGGTGACTGCGCTCCTCCAAGCCAGTTACCTCGGTTCAAAGAGTTGGTAGCTCAGAGAAC
CTTCGAAAAACCGCCCTGCAAGGCGGTTTTTTCGTTTTCAGAGCAAGAGATTACGCGCAGACCAAAACGA
TCTCAAGAAGATCATCTTATTAATCAGATAAAATATTTCTAGATTTCAGTGCAATTTATCTCTTCAAATG
TAGCACCTGAAGTCAGCCCCATACGATATAAGTTGTTACTAGTGCTTGGATTCTCACCAATAAAAAACGC
CCGGCGGCAACCGAGCGTTCTGAACAAATCCAGATGGAGTTCTGAGGTCATTACTGGATCTATCAACAGG
AGTCCAAGCGAGCTCGATATCAAATTACGCCCCGCCCTGCCACTCATCGCAGTACTGTTGTAATTCATTA
AGCATTCTGCCGACATGGAAGCCATCACAAACGGCATGATGAACCTGAATCGCCAGCGGCATCAGCACCT
TGTCGCCTTGCGTATAATATTTGCCCATGGTGAAAACGGGGGCGAAGAAGTTGTCCATATTGGCCACGTT
TAAATCAAAACTGGTGAAACTCACCCAGGGATTGGCTGAGACGAAAAACATATTCTCAATAAACCCTTTA
GGGAAATAGGCCAGGTTTTCACCGTAACACGCCACATCTTGCGAATATATGTGTAGAAACTGCCGGAAAT
CGTCGTGGTATTCACTCCAGAGCGATGAAAACGTTTCAGTTTGCTCATGGAAAACGGTGTAACAAGGGTG
AACACTATCCCATATCACCAGCTCACCGTCTTTCATTGCCATACGAAATTCCGGATGAGCATTCATCAGG
CGGGCAAGAATGTGAATAAAGGCCGGATAAAACTTGTGCTTATTTTTCTTTACGGTCTTTAAAAAGGCCG
TAATATCCAGCTGAACGGTCTGGTTATAGGTACATTGAGCAACTGACTGAAATGCCTCAAAATGTTCTTT
ACGATGCCATTGGGATATATCAACGGTGGTATATCCAGTGATTTTTTTCTCCATTTTAGCTTCCTTAGCT
CCTGAAAATCTCGATAACTCAAAAAATACGCCCGGTAGTGATCTTATTTCATTATGGTGAAAGTTGGAAC
CTCTTACGTGCCGATCAACGTCTCATTTTCGCCAGATATCGACAATTCCGGTTCGCTTGCTGTCCATAAA
ACCGCCCAGTCTAGCTATCGCCATGTAAGCCCACTGCAAGCTACCTGCTTTCTCTTTGCGCTTGCGTTTT
CCCTTGTCCAGATAGCCCAGTAGCTGACATTCATCCGGGGTCAGCACCGTTTCTGCGGACTGGCTTTCTA
CGTGTTCCGCTTCCTTTAGCAGCCCTTGCGCCCTGAGTGCTTGCGGCAGCGTGAGCTTCAAAAGCGCTCT
GAAGTTCCTATACTTTCTAGAGAATAGGAACTTCGAACTGCAGGTCGACGGATCCCCGGAATTAATTCTC
ATGTTTGACAGGATCTTCCCCATCGGTGATGTCGGCGATATAGGCGCCAGCAACCGCACCTGTGGCGCCG
GTGATGCCGGCCACGATGCCGAAGTTCCTATTATCACGAGGCCCTTTGAG
